Addgene plasmid #15580: GAL 25Q+ProGFPp416
Depositing lab: Susan Lindquist. Depositing organization: Whitehead Institute for Biomedical Research. Publication: Flanking sequences profoundly alter polyglutamine toxicity in yeast. Duennwald ML, Jagadish S, Muchowski PJ, Lindquist S. Proc Natl Acad Sci U S A. 2006 Jul 18. 103(29):11045-50. 10.1073/pnas.0604547103 PubMed 16832050.
Backbone
  Vector backbone: p416 Gal
  Backbone size w/o insert (bp): 5600
  Vector type: Yeast Expression
  Selectable markers: URA3
Growth in bacteria
  Bacterial resistance: Ampicillin, 100 μg/mL
  Growth temperature: 37°C
  Growth strain: DH5alpha
  Copy number: Low Copy
Gene/Insert
  Gene/Insert name: htt 25Q + Pro (alt name: htt 25Q)
  Species: H. sapiens (human)
  Mutation: Proline-rich region present
  GenBank ID: NM_002111
  Entrez Gene: HTT (a.k.a. HD, IT15, LOMARS)
  Tag / fusion protein: GFP (C terminal on insert)
  Cloning method: Restriction Enzyme
  Sequencing primers: 5′ Gal1; 3′ EGFP-N
Terms and licenses: Academic/Nonprofit Terms; Industry Terms: Not Available to Industry
Depositor comments: Lindquist lab number: 6757
How to cite: GAL 25Q+ProGFPp416 was a gift from Susan Lindquist (Addgene plasmid # 15580 ; http://n2t.net/addgene:15580 ; RRID:Addgene_15580)
