[The description below was written by a language model from this plasmid's Addgene catalogue record.]
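Description:
GAL 25Q+ProGFPp416 is a yeast expression plasmid built on the p416 Gal backbone (about 5.6 kb without insert). It is a shuttle vector: in E. coli it is maintained under ampicillin selection and is recorded as low copy, while in Saccharomyces cerevisiae it is selected through the URA3 auxotrophic marker, which complements uracil auxotrophy in ura3 host strains. The p416 series is generally known as centromeric (CEN/ARS) low-copy yeast vectors, although the record itself lists no origins or feature table, so these elements are inferred from the backbone name rather than documented here.

The insert is a fragment of human huntingtin (HTT) carrying a polyglutamine tract of 25 glutamines, a length in the normal, non-pathogenic range, with the adjacent proline-rich region retained. GFP is fused to the C terminus of the insert, so the protein's localization and aggregation state can be followed by fluorescence microscopy. The exact boundaries of the HTT fragment are not stated. The backbone name and the Gal1 sequencing primer indicate that expression is driven by the galactose-inducible GAL1 promoter, which allows the fusion to be kept off in glucose and switched on by shifting cells to galactose.

The construct comes from a study of how sequences flanking the polyglutamine tract alter polyglutamine toxicity in yeast. In that context a 25Q version with the proline-rich region plausibly serves as a short-tract comparison for expanded polyglutamine constructs and for variants lacking the proline-rich region, in assays of growth, toxicity and aggregate formation.
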