>Addgene plasmid #15580 | GAL 25Q+ProGFPp416 | addgene partial sequence | sequence record 22144 | GAL1 5'-AATATACCTCTATACTTTAACGTC-3'
CTAGTGGATCCCCCGGGCTGCAGGAATTCGATATCAAGCTTATCGATACCGTCGACCTCGAGGTCGACCG
CCATGGCGACCCTGGAAAAGCTGATGAAGGCCTTCGAGTCCCTCAAAAGCTTCCAACAGCAGCAACAGCA
ACAACAGCAGCAACAGCAACAACAGCAGCAACAGCAACAACAGCAGCAACAGCAACAACCGCCACCACCT
CCCCCTCCACCCCCACCTCCTCAACTTCCTCAACCTCCTCCACAGGCACAGCCTCTGCTGCCTCAGCCAC
AACCTCCTCCACCTCCACCTCCACCTCCTCCAGGCCCAGCTGTGGCTGAGGAGCCTCTGCACCGACCTGG
ATCCCTGGTGAGCAAGGGCGAGGAGCTGTTCACCGGGGTGGTGCCCATCCTGGTCGAGCTGGACGGCGAC
GTAAACGGCCACAAGTTCAGCGTGTCCGGCGAGGGCGAGGGCGATGCCACCTACGGCAAGCTGACCCTGA
AGTTCATCTGCACCACCGGCAAGCTGCCCGTGCCCTGGCCCACCCTCGTGACCACCCTGACCTACGGCGT
GCAGTGCTTCAGCCGCTACCCCGACCACATGAAGCAGCACGACTTCTTCAAGTCCGCCATGCCCGAAGGC
TACGTCCAGGAGCGCACCATCTTCTTCAAGGACGACGGCAACTACAAGACCCGCGCCGAGGTGAAGTTCG
AGGGCGACACCCTGGTGAACCGCATCGAGCTGAAGGGCATCGACTTC
